>Addgene plasmid #248817 | His6-TEV-LplA W37V and R337P | addgene full sequence | sequence record 495672 | Addgene NGS Result
GCCAGCCAGACGCAGACGCGCCGAGACAGAACTTAATGGGCCCGCTAACAGCGCGATTTGCTGGTGACCC
AATGCGACCAGATGCTCCACGCCCAGTCGCGTACCGTCTTCATGGGAGAAAATAATACTGTTGATGGGTG
TCTGGTCAGAGACATCAAGAAATAACGCCGGAACATTAGTGCAGGCAGCTTCCACAGCAATGGCATCCTG
GTCATCCAGCGGATAGTTAATGATCAGCCCACTGACGCGTTGCGCGAGAAGATTGTGCACCGCCGCTTTA
CAGGCTTCGACGCCGCTTCGTTCTACCATCGACACCACCACGCTGGCACCCAGTTGATCGGCGCGAGATT
TAATCGCCGCGACAATTTGCGACGGCGCGTGCAGGGCCAGACTGGAGGTGGCAACGCCAATCAGCAACGA
CTGTTTGCCCGCCAGTTGTTGTGCCACGCGGTTGGGAATGTAATTCAGCTCCGCCATCGCCGCTTCCACT
TTTTCCCGCGTTTTCGCAGAAACGTGGCTGGCCTGGTTCACCACGCGGGAAACGGTCTGATAAGAGACAC
CGGCATACTCTGCGACATCGTATAACGTTACTGGTTTCACATTCACCACCCTGAATTGACTCTCTTCCGG
GCGCTATCATGCCATACCGCGAAAGGTTTTGCACCATTCGATGGTTTCGGAATTTCGGGCAGCGTTGGGT
CCTGGCCACGGGTGCGCATGATCTAGAGCTGCCTCGCGCGTTTCGGTGATGACGGTGAAAACCTCTGACA
CATGCAGCTCCCGGAGACGGTCACAGCTTGTCTGTAAGCGGATGCCGGGAGCAGACAAGCCCGTCAGGGC
GCGTCAGCGGGTGTTGGCGGGTGTCGGGGCGCAGCCATGACCCAGTCACGTAGCGATAGCGGAGTGTATA
CTGGCTTAACTATGCGGCATCAGAGCAGATTGTACTGAGAGTGCACCACATGCGGTGTGAAATACCGCAC
AGATGCGTAAGGAGAAAATACCGCATCAGGCGCTCTTCCGCTTCCTCGCTCACTGACTCGCTGCGCTCGG
TCGTTCGGCTGCGGCGAGCGGTATCAGCTCACTCAAAGGCGGTAATACGGTTATCCACAGAATCAGGGGA
TAACGCAGGAAAGAACATGTGAGCAAAAGGCCAGCAAAAGGCCAGGAACCGTAAAAAGGCCGCGTTGCTG
GCGTTTTTCCATAGGCTCCGCCCCCCTGACGAGCATCACAAAAATCGACGCTCAAGTCAGAGGTGGCGAA
ACCCGACAGGACTATAAAGATACCAGGCGTTTCCCCCTGGAAGCTCCCTCGTGCGCTCTCCTGTTCCGAC
CCTGCCGCTTACCGGATACCTGTCCGCCTTTCTCCCTTCGGGAAGCGTGGCGCTTTCTCATAGCTCACGC
TGTAGGTATCTCAGTTCGGTGTAGGTCGTTCGCTCCAAGCTGGGCTGTGTGCACGAACCCCCCGTTCAGC
CCGACCGCTGCGCCTTATCCGGTAACTATCGTCTTGAGTCCAACCCGGTAAGACACGACTTATCGCCACT
GGCAGCAGCCACTGGTAACAGGATTAGCAGAGCGAGGTATGTAGGCGGTGCTACAGAGTTCTTGAAGTGG
TGGCCTAACTACGGCTACACTAGAAGGACAGTATTTGGTATCTGCGCTCTGCTGAAGCCAGTTACCTTCG
GAAAAAGAGTTGGTAGCTCTTGATCCGGCAAACAAACCACCGCTGGTAGCGGTGGTTTTTTTGTTTGCAA
GCAGCAGATTACGCGCAGAAAAAAAGGATCTCAAGAAGATCCTTTGATCTTTTCTACGGGGTCTGACGCT
CAGTGGAACGAAAACTCACGTTAAGGGATTTTGGTCATGAGATTATCAAAAAGGATCTTCACCTAGATCC
TTTTAAATTAAAAATGAAGTTTTAAATCAATCTAAAGTATATATGAGTAAACTTGGTCTGACAGTTACCA
ATGCTTAATCAGTGAGGCACCTATCTCAGCGATCTGTCTATTTCGTTCATCCATAGTTGCCTGACTCCCC
GTCGTGTAGATAACTACGATACGGGAGGGCTTACCATCTGGCCCCAGTGCTGCAATGATACCGCGAGACC
CACGCTCACCGGCTCCAGATTTATCAGCAATAAACCAGCCAGCCGGAAGGGCCGAGCGCAGAAGTGGTCC
TGCAACTTTATCCGCCTCCATCCAGTCTATTAATTGTTGCCGGGAAGCTAGAGTAAGTAGTTCGCCAGTT
AATAGTTTGCGCAACGTTGTTGCCATTGCTACAGGCATCGTGGTGTCACGCTCGTCGTTTGGTATGGCTT
CATTCAGCTCCGGTTCCCAACGATCAAGGCGAGTTACATGATCCCCCATGTTGTGCAAAAAAGCGGTTAG
CTCCTTCGGTCCTCCGATCGTTGTCAGAAGTAAGTTGGCCGCAGTGTTATCACTCATGGTTATGGCAGCA
CTGCATAATTCTCTTACTGTCATGCCATCCGTAAGATGCTTTTCTGTGACTGGTGAGTACTCAACCAAGT
CATTCTGAGAATAGTGTATGCGGCGACCGAGTTGCTCTTGCCCGGCGTCAATACGGGATAATACCGCGCC
ACATAGCAGAACTTTAAAAGTGCTCATCATTGGAAAACGTTCTTCGGGGCGAAAACTCTCAAGGATCTTA
CCGCTGTTGAGATCCAGTTCGATGTAACCCACTCGTGCACCCAACTGATCTTCAGCATCTTTTACTTTCA
CCAGCGTTTCTGGGTGAGCAAAAACAGGAAGGCAAAATGCCGCAAAAAAGGGAATAAGGGCGACACGGAA
ATGTTGAATACTCATACTCTTCCTTTTTCAATATTATTGAAGCATTTATCAGGGTTATTGTCTCATGAGC
GGATACATATTTGAATGTATTTAGAAAAATAAACAAATAGGGGTTCCGCGCACATTTCCCCGAAAAGTGC
CACCTGACGTCTAAGAAACCATTATTATCATGACATTAACCTATAAAAATAGGCGTATCACGAGGCCCTT
TCGTCTTCACCTCGAGAAATCATAAAAAATTTATTTGCTTTGTGAGCGGATAACAATTATAATAGATTCA
ATTGTGAGCGGATAACAATTTCACACAGAATTCATTAAAGAGGAGAAATTAACTATGCATCACCATCACC
ATCACGAAAACTTGTATTTCCAAGGCATGTCCACATTACGCCTGCTCATCTCTGACTCTTACGACCCGTG
GTTTAACCTGGCGGTGGAAGAGTGTATTTTTCGCCAAATGCCCGCCACGCAGCGCGTTCTGTTTCTCGTG
CGCAATGCCGACACGGTAGTAATTGGTCGCGCGCAGAACCCGTGGAAAGAGTGTAATACCCGGCGGATGG
AAGAAGATAACGTCCGCCTGGCGCGGCGCAGTAGCGGTGGCGGCGCGGTGTTCCACGATCTCGGCAATAC
CTGCTTTACCTTTATGGCTGGCAAGCCGGAGTACGATAAAACTATCTCCACGTCGATTGTGCTCAATGCG
CTGAACGCGCTCGGCGTCAGCGCCGAAGCGTCCGGACGTAACGATCTGGTGGTGAAAACCGTCGAAGGCG
ACCGCAAAGTCTCAGGCTCGGCCTATCGCGAAACCAAAGATCGCGGCTTCCACCACGGCACCTTGCTACT
CAATGCCGACCTCAGCCGCCTGGCAAACTATCTCAATCCGGATAAAAAGAAACTGGCGGCGAAAGGCATT
ACGTCGGTACGTTCCCGCGTGACCAACCTCACCGAGCTGTTGCCGGGGATCACCCATGAGCAGGTTTGCG
AGGCCATAACCGAGGCCTTTTTCGCCCATTATGGCGAGCGCGTGGAAGCGGAAATCATCTCCCCGAACAA
AACGCCAGACTTGCCAAACTTCGCCGAAACCTTTGCCCGCCAGAGTAGCTGGGAATGGAACTTCGGTCAG
GCTCCGGCATTCTCGCATCTGCTGGATGAACGCTTTACCTGGGGCGGCGTGGAACTGCATTTCGACGTTG
AAAAAGGCCATATCACCCGCGCCCAGGTGTTTACCGACAGCCTCAACCCCGCGCCGCTGGAAGCCCTCGC
CGGACGACTGCAAGGCTGCCTGTACCGCGCAGATATGCTGCAACAGGAGTGCGAAGCGCTGTTGGTTGAC
TTCCCGGAACAGGAAAAAGAGCTACGGGAGTTATCGGCATGGATGGCGGGGGCTGTACCGTAGTTACCCG
CCCATGCGGGCAACTTTCTCTTCGATTTGCCGGATTTTTTCCGGCATTTCTTGCGCAATGTGGCGAAACG
CCTCGCTGATACGCGGATCTCTGGCGACCGTTTGCCAGAACTGCTGCGCCAGCGGGATCGCCGTTGGGGA
TCCGTCGACCTGCAGCCAAGCTTAATTAGCTGAGCTTGGACTCCTGTTGATAGATCCAGTAATGACCTCA
GAACTCCATCTGGATTTGTTCAGAACGCTCGGTTGCCGCCGGGCGTTTTTTATTGGTGAGAATCCAAGCT
AGCTTGGCGAGATTTTCAGGAGCTAAGGAAGCTAAAATGGAGAAAAAAATCACTGGATATACCACCGTTG
ATATATCCCAATGGCATCGTAAAGAACATTTTGAGGCATTTCAGTCAGTTGCTCAATGTACCTATAACCA
GACCGTTCAGCTGGATATTACGGCCTTTTTAAAGACCGTAAAGAAAAATAAGCACAAGTTTTATCCGGCC
TTTATTCACATTCTTGCCCGCCTGATGAATGCTCATCCGGAATTTCGTATGGCAATGAAAGACGGTGAGC
TGGTGATATGGGATAGTGTTCACCCTTGTTACACCGTTTTCCATGAGCAAACTGAAACGTTTTCATCGCT
CTGGAGTGAATACCACGACGATTTCCGGCAGTTTCTACACATATATTCGCAAGATGTGGCGTGTTACGGT
GAAAACCTGGCCTATTTCCCTAAAGGGTTTATTGAGAATATGTTTTTCGTCTCAGCCAATCCCTGGGTGA
GTTTCACCAGTTTTGATTTAAACGTGGCCAATATGGACAACTTCTTCGCCCCCGTTTTCACCATGGGCAA
ATATTATACGCAAGGCGACAAGGTGCTGATGCCGCTGGCGATTCAGGTTCATCATGCCGTTTGTGATGGC
TTCCATGTCGGCAGAATGCTTAATGAATTACAACAGTACTGCGATGAGTGGCAGGGCGGGGCGTAATTTT
TTTAAGGCAGTTATTGGTGCCCTTAAACGCCTGGGGTAATGACTCTCTAGCTTGAGGCATCAAATAAAAC
GAAAGGCTCAGTCGAAAGACTGGGCCTTTCGTTTTATCTGTTGTTTGTCGGTGAACGCTCTCCTGAGTAG
GACAAATCCGCCCTCTAGATTACGTGCAGTCGATGATAAGCTGTCAAACATGAGAATTGTGCCTAATGAG
TGAGCTAACTTACATTAATTGCGTTGCGCTCACTGCCCGCTTTCCAGTCGGGAAACCTGTCGTGCCAGCT
GCATTAATGAATCGGCCAACGCGCGGGGAGAGGCGGTTTGCGTATTGGGCGCCAGGGTGGTTTTTCTTTT
CACCAGTGAGACGGGCAACAGCTGATTGCCCTTCACCGCCTGGCCCTGAGAGAGTTGCAGCAAGCGGTCC
ACGCTGGTTTGCCCCAGCAGGCGAAAATCCTGTTTGATGGTGGTTAACGGCGGGATATAACATGAGCTGT
CTTCGGTATCGTCGTATCCCACTACCGAGATATCCGCACCAACGCGCAGCCCGGACTCGGTAATGGCGCG
CATTGCGCCCAGCGCCATCTGATCGTTGGCAACCAGCATCGCAGTGGGAACGATGCCCTCATTCAGCATT
TGCATGGTTTGTTGAAAACCGGACATGGCACTCCAGTCGCCTTCCCGTTCCGCTATCGGCTGAATTTGAT
TGCGAGTGAGATATTTATGCCA
Features (pLannotate 1.2.2; 18 found; start..end, strand, type, name):
    601..675     -  promoter       lacIq promoter: lacI (mutant); In the lacIq allele, a single base change in the promoter boosts expression of the lacI gene about 10-fold.
    727..768     +  CDS            rop (fragment): Rop protein, which maintains plasmids at low copy number; rop
    870..1010    +  misc_feature   bom: basis of mobility region from pBR322
   1196..1784    -  rep_origin     ori: high-copy-number ColE1/pMB1/pBR322/pUC origin of replication
   1955..2815    -  CDS            AmpR: β-lactamase; bla; confers resistance to ampicillin, carbenicillin, and related antibiotics
   2816..2920    -  promoter       AmpR promoter: bla
   3030..3074    +  promoter       T5 promoter: bacteriophage T5 promoter for E. coli RNA polymerase, with embedded lac operator
   3082..3098    +  protein_bind   lac operator: The lac repressor binds to the lac operator to inhibit transcription in E. coli. This inhibition can be relieved by adding lactose or isopropyl-β-D-thiogalactopyranoside (IPTG). lac repressor encoded by lacI
   3138..3155    +  CDS            7xHis (fragment): 6xHis affinity tag
   3177..4187    +  CDS            lplA: LPLA_ECOLI - Also known as yjjF. Experimental evidence at protein level: Swiss-Prot protein existence level 1. Catalyzes both the ATP-dependent activation of exogenously supplied lipoate to lipoyl-AMP and the transfer of the activated lipoyl onto the lipoyl domains of lipoate-dependent enzymes. Is also able to catalyze very poorly the transfer of lipoyl and octanoyl moiety from their acyl carrier protein. From Escherichia coli (strain K12).
   4197..4361    -  CDS            yjjJ (fragment): YJJJ_ECOLI - Experimental evidence at protein level: Swiss-Prot protein existence level 1. Toxic when overexpressed in E.coli, leading to long filamentous cells. The toxic effect is neutralized by non-cognate antitoxin HipB (PubMed:28430938). Does not seem to inhibit DNA, RNA or protein synthesis, and unlike paralogous toxin HipA its toxic activity is not counteracted by overexpression of GltX (PubMed:28430938). Binds DNA (PubMed:28430938). Might be a protein kinase (By similarity). From Escherichia coli (strain K12).
   4379..4473    +  terminator     lambda t0 terminator: transcription terminator from phage lambda
   4488..4516    +  promoter       cat promoter (fragment): promoter of the E. coli cat gene encoding chloramphenicol acetyltransferase
   4517..5173    +  CDS            cat: CAT_ECOLX - Experimental evidence at protein level: Swiss-Prot protein existence level 1. This enzyme is an effector of chloramphenicol resistance in bacteria. From Escherichia coli. This protein is used as a marker in many commonly used cloning vectors, such as pACYC184.
   5241..5327    +  terminator     rrnB T1 terminator: Escherichia coli rrnB; transcription terminator T1 from the E. coli rrnB gene
   5350..5367    -  promoter       tet promoter (fragment): E. coli promoter for tetracycline efflux protein gene
   5386..5407    -  protein_bind   CAP binding site: CAP binding activates transcription in the presence of cAMP. E. coli catabolite activator protein
   5420..600     -  CDS            lacI (across the origin): lac repressor; lacI; The lac repressor binds to the lac operator to inhibit transcription in E. coli. This inhibition can be relieved by adding lactose or isopropyl-β-D-thiogalactopyranoside (IPTG).
