[The description below was written by a language model from this plasmid's Addgene catalogue record and pLannotate feature annotations shown in this document.]
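Description:
His6-TEV-LplA W37V and R337P is a bacterial expression plasmid built on the pYFJ20 backbone for producing a double-mutant form of Escherichia coli lipoate-protein ligase A (LplA). The roughly 5.9 kb plasmid replicates from a high-copy ColE1/pMB1-type origin, next to a pBR322 bom region and only a fragment of rop. It is selected with ampicillin through the β-lactamase gene and its own promoter. The feature table also shows a cat (chloramphenicol acetyltransferase) open reading frame preceded by a partial cat promoter. This arrangement is common in T5-promoter expression vectors, but the catalogue lists only ampicillin as the selection marker.

Expression is driven by a bacteriophage T5 promoter, which is recognised by E. coli RNA polymerase. The promoter has an embedded lac operator and is followed by a second one. The plasmid carries its own lacI gene under the lacIq promoter, which raises repressor levels, so transcription is held off until induction with IPTG. Downstream lies a His6 tag followed by the lplA coding sequence. The catalogue places a TEV protease site between the tag and the insert, so the tag can be removed after affinity purification, although this site is not annotated separately in the feature table. A short fragment of the neighbouring chromosomal gene yjjJ follows the insert. It may have been carried over when lplA was cloned from genomic DNA, though the record does not say so. The lambda t0 terminator comes after this fragment, and rrnB T1 follows cat.

LplA normally activates lipoate to lipoyl-AMP and transfers it to the lipoyl domains of target proteins. The W37V and R337P substitutions define this variant. The plasmid was deposited with a study on the computational design of conformation-biasing mutations and is intended for recombinant production of the variant protein.
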