Addgene plasmid #248817: His6-TEV-LplA W37V and R337P
Purpose: Plasmid used for bacterial expression of LplA variants. TEV cleavage site enables removal of N-terminal His6 tag.
Depositing lab: Alice Ting. Depositing organization: Stanford University. Publication: Computational design of conformation-biasing mutations to alter protein functions. Cavanagh PE, Xue AG, Dai SA, Qiang A, Matsui T, Ting AY. Science. 2026 Jan 8:eadv7953. doi: 10.1126/science.adv7953. PubMed 41505504.
Backbone
  Vector backbone: pYFJ20
  Vector type: Bacterial Expression
Growth in bacteria
  Bacterial resistance: Ampicillin, 100 μg/mL
  Growth temperature: 37°C
  Growth strain: DH5alpha
  Copy number: High Copy
Gene/Insert
  Gene/Insert name: LplA
  Species: E. coli
  Mutation: W37V and R337P
  Tag / fusion protein: 6xHis-TEV (N terminal on insert)
  Cloning method: Restriction Enzyme; 5′ cloning site unknown (unknown if destroyed)
Terms and licenses: Academic/Nonprofit Terms; Industry Terms: Not Available to Industry
Depositor comments: Please visit https://doi.org/10.1101/2025.05.03.652001 for bioRxiv preprint.
How to cite: His6-TEV-LplA W37V and R337P was a gift from Alice Ting (Addgene plasmid # 248817 ; http://n2t.net/addgene:248817 ; RRID:Addgene_248817)
